>Addgene plasmid #35328 | pBbS2a-RFP | depositor full sequence | sequence record 42995 | pBbS2a-RFP sequence 4923 bps
GACGTCTTAAGACCCACTTTCACATTTAAGTTGTTTTTCTAATCCGCATATGATCAATTCAAGGCCGAAT
AAGAAGGCTGGCTCTGCACCTTGGTGATCAAATAATTCGATAGCTTGTCGTAATAATGGCGGCATACTAT
CAGTAGTAGGTGTTTCCCTTTCTTCTTTAGCGACTTGATGCTCTTGATCTTCCAATACGCAACCTAAAGT
AAAATGCCCCACAGCGCTGAGTGCATATAATGCATTCTCTAGTGAAAAACCTTGTTGGCATAAAAAGGCT
AATTGATTTTCGAGAGTTTCATACTGTTTTTCTGTAGGCCGTGTACCTAAATGTACTTTTGCTCCATCGC
GATGACTTAGTAAAGCACATCTAAAACTTTTAGCGTTATTACGTAAAAAATCTTGCCAGCTTTCCCCTTC
TAAAGGGCAAAAGTGAGTATGGTGCCTATCTAACATCTCAATGGCTAAGGCGTCGAGCAAAGCCCGCTTA
TTTTTTACATGCCAATACAATGTAGGCTGCTCTACACCTAGCTTCTGGGCGAGTTTACGGGTTGTTAAAC
CTTCGATTCCGACCTCATTAAGCAGCTCTAATGCGCTGTTAATCACTTTACTTTTATCTAATCTAGACAT
CATTAATTCCTAATTTTTGTTGACACTCTATCGTTGATAGAGTTATTTTACCACTCCCTATCAGTGATAG
AGAAAAGAATTCAAAAGATCTTTTAAGAAGGAGATATACATATGGCGAGTAGCGAAGACGTTATCAAAGA
GTTCATGCGTTTCAAAGTTCGTATGGAAGGTTCCGTTAACGGTCACGAGTTCGAAATCGAAGGTGAAGGT
GAAGGTCGTCCGTACGAAGGTACCCAGACCGCTAAACTGAAAGTTACCAAAGGTGGTCCGCTGCCGTTCG
CTTGGGACATCCTGTCCCCGCAGTTCCAGTACGGTTCCAAAGCTTACGTTAAACACCCGGCTGACATCCC
GGACTACCTGAAACTGTCCTTCCCGGAAGGTTTCAAATGGGAACGTGTTATGAACTTCGAAGACGGTGGT
GTTGTTACCGTTACCCAGGACTCCTCCCTGCAAGACGGTGAGTTCATCTACAAAGTTAAACTGCGTGGTA
CCAACTTCCCGTCCGACGGTCCGGTTATGCAGAAAAAAACCATGGGTTGGGAAGCTTCCACCGAACGTAT
GTACCCGGAAGACGGTGCTCTGAAAGGTGAAATCAAAATGCGTCTGAAACTGAAAGACGGTGGTCACTAC
GACGCTGAAGTTAAAACCACCTACATGGCTAAAAAACCGGTTCAGCTGCCGGGTGCTTACAAAACCGACA
TCAAACTGGACATCACCTCCCACAACGAAGACTACACCATCGTTGAACAGTACGAACGTGCTGAAGGTCG
TCACTCCACCGGTGCTTAAGGATCCAAACTCGAGTAAGGATCTCCAGGCATCAAATAAAACGAAAGGCTC
AGTCGAAAGACTGGGCCTTTCGTTTTATCTGTTGTTTGTCGGTGAACGCTCTCTACTAGAGTCACACTGG
CTCACCTTCGGGTGGGCCTTTCTGCGTTTATACCTAGGGTACGGGTTTTGCTGCCCGCAAACGGGCTGTT
CTGGTGTTGCTAGTTTGTTATCAGAATCGCAGATCCGGCTTCAGCCGGTTTGCCGGCTGAAAGCGCTATT
TCTTCCAGAATTGCCATGATTTTTTCCCCACGGGAGGCGTCACTGGCTCCCGTGTTGTCGGCAGCTTTGA
TTCGATAAGCAGCATCGCCTGTTTCAGGCTGTCTATGTGTGACTGTTGAGCTGTAACAAGTTGTCTCAGG
TGTTCAATTTCATGTTCTAGTTGCTTTGTTTTACTGGTTTCACCTGTTCTATTAGGTGTTACATGCTGTT
CATCTGTTACATTGTCGATCTGTTCATGGTGAACAGCTTTGAATGCACCAAAAACTCGTAAAAGCTCTGA
TGTATCTATCTTTTTTACACCGTTTTCATCTGTGCATATGGACAGTTTTCCCTTTGATATGTAACGGTGA
ACAGTTGTTCTACTTTTGTTTGTTAGTCTTGATGCTTCACTGATAGATACAAGAGCCATAAGAACCTCAG
ATCCTTCCGTATTTAGCCAGTATGTTCTCTAGTGTGGTTCGTTGTTTTTGCGTGAGCCATGAGAACGAAC
CATTGAGATCATACTTACTTTGCATGTCACTCAAAAATTTTGCCTCAAAACTGGTGAGCTGAATTTTTGC
AGTTAAAGCATCGTGTAGTGTTTTTCTTAGTCCGTTATGTAGGTAGGAATCTGATGTAATGGTTGTTGGT
ATTTTGTCACCATTCATTTTTATCTGGTTGTTCTCAAGTTCGGTTACGAGATCCATTTGTCTATCTAGTT
CAACTTGGAAAATCAACGTATCAGTCGGGCGGCCTCGCTTATCAACCACCAATTTCATATTGCTGTAAGT
GTTTAAATCTTTACTTATTGGTTTCAAAACCCATTGGTTAAGCCTTTTAAACTCATGGTAGTTATTTTCA
AGCATTAACATGAACTTAAATTCATCAAGGCTAATCTCTATATTTGCCTTGTGAGTTTTCTTTTGTGTTA
GTTCTTTTAATAACCACTCATAAATCCTCATAGAGTATTTGTTTTCAAAAGACTTAACATGTTCCAGATT
ATATTTTATGAATTTTTTTAACTGGAAAAGATAAGGCAATATCTCTTCACTAAAAACTAATTCTAATTTT
TCGCTTGAGAACTTGGCATAGTTTGTCCACTGGAAAATCTCAAAGCCTTTAACCAAAGGATTCCTGATTT
CCACAGTTCTCGTCATCAGCTCTCTGGTTGCTTTAGCTAATACACCATAAGCATTTTCCCTACTGATGTT
CATCATCTGAGCGTATTGGTTATAAGTGAACGATACCGTCCGTTCTTTCCTTGTAGGGTTTTCAATCGTG
GGGTTGAGTAGTGCCACACAGCATAAAATTAGCTTGGTTTCATGCTCCGTTAAGTCATAGCGACTAATCG
CTAGTTCATTTGCTTTGAAAACAACTAATTCAGACATACATCTCAATTGGTCTAGGTGATTTTAATCACT
ATACCAATTGAGATGGGCTAGTCAATGATAATTACTAGTCCTTTTCCCGGGTGATCTGGGTATCTGTAAA
TTCTGCTAGACCTTTGCTGGAAAACTTGTAAATTCTGCTAGACCCTCTGTAAATTCCGCTAGACCTTTGT
GTGTTTTTTTTGTTTATATTCAAGTGGTTATAATTTATAGAATAAAGAAAGAATAAAAAAAGATAAAAAG
AATAGATCCCAGCCCTGTGTATAACTCACTACTTTAGTCAGTTCCGCAGTATTACAAAAGGATGTCGCAA
ACGCTGTTTGCTCCTCTACAAAACAGACCTTAAAACCCTAAAGGCTTAAGTAGCACCCTCGCAAGCTCGG
GCAAATCGCTGAATATTCCTTTTGTCTCCGACCATCAGGCACCTGAGTCGCTGTCTTTTTCGTGACATTC
AGTTCGCTGCGCTCACGGCTCTGGCAGTGAATGGGGGTAAATGGCACTACAGGCGCCTTTTATGGATTCA
TGCAAGGAAACTACCCATAATACAAGAAAAGCCCGTCACGGGCTTCTCAGGGCGTTTTATGGCGGGTCTG
CTATGTGGTGCTATCTGACTTTTTGCTGTTCAGCAGTTCCTGCCCTCTGATTTTCCAGTCTGACCACTTC
GGATTATCCCGTGACAGGTCATTCAGACTGGCTAATGCACCCAGTAAGGCAGCGGTATCATCAACAGGCT
TACCCGTCTTACTGTCCCTAGTGCTTGGATTCTCACCAATAAAAAACGCCCGGCGGCAACCGAGCGTTCT
GAACAAATCCAGATGGAGTTCTGAGGTCATTACTGGATCTATCAACAGGAGTCCAAGCGAGCTCGTAAAC
TTGGTCTGACAGTTACCAATGCTTAATCAGTGAGGCACCTATCTCAGCGATCTGTCTATTTCGTTCATCC
ATAGTTGCCTGACTCCCCGTCGTGTAGATAACTACGATACGGGAGGGCTTACCATCTGGCCCCAGTGCTG
CAATGATACCGCGAGACCCACGCTCACCGGCTCCAGATTTATCAGCAATAAACCAGCCAGCCGGAAGGGC
CGAGCGCAGAAGTGGTCCTGCAACTTTATCCGCCTCCATCCAGTCTATTAATTGTTGCCGGGAAGCTAGA
GTAAGTAGTTCGCCAGTTAATAGTTTGCGCAACGTTGTTGCCATTGCTACAGGCATCGTGGTGTCACGCT
CGTCGTTTGGTATGGCTTCATTCAGCTCCGGTTCCCAACGATCAAGGCGAGTTACATGATCCCCCATGTT
GTGCAAAAAAGCGGTTAGCTCCTTCGGTCCTCCGATCGTTGTCAGAAGTAAGTTGGCCGCAGTGTTATCA
CTCATGGTTATGGCAGCACTGCATAATTCTCTTACTGTCATGCCATCCGTAAGATGCTTTTCTGTGACTG
GTGAGTACTCAACCAAGTCATTCTGAGAATAGTGTATGCGGCGACCGAGTTGCTCTTGCCCGGCGTCAAT
ACGGGATAATACCGCGCCACATAGCAGAACTTTAAAAGTGCTCATCATTGGAAAACGTTCTTCGGGGCGA
AAACTCTCAAGGATCTTACCGCTGTTGAGATCCAGTTCGATGTAACCCACTCGTGCACCCAACTGATCTT
CAGCATCTTTTACTTTCACCAGCGTTTCTGGGTGAGCAAAAACAGGAAGGCAAAATGCCGCAAAAAAGGG
AATAAGGGCGACACGGAAATGTTGAATACTCATACTCTTCCTTTTTCAATATTATTGAAGCATTTATCAG
GGTTATTGTCTCATGAGCGGATACATATTTGAATGTATTTAGAAAAATAAACAAATAGGGGTTCCGCGCA
CATTTCCCCGAAAAGTGCCACCT
Features (pLannotate 1.2.2; 10 found; start..end, strand, type, name):
      7..630     -  CDS            TetR: tetracycline repressor TetR; tetR from transposon Tn10; TetR binds to the tetracycline operator tetO to inhibit transcription. This inhibition can be relieved by adding tetracycline or doxycycline.
    649..704     +  promoter       tetR/tetA promoters: tetR; overlapping promoters for bacterial tetR and tetA
    742..1419    +  CDS            mRFP1: monomeric derivative of DsRed (Campbell et al., 2002)
   1452..1523    +  terminator     rrnB T1 terminator: transcription terminator T1 from the E. coli rrnB gene
   1539..1566    +  terminator     T7Te terminator: phage T7 early transcription terminator
   2097..3047    -  CDS            Rep101: RepA protein needed for replication with the pSC101 origin; rep101
   3095..3317    -  rep_origin     pSC101 ori: low-copy replication origin that requires the Rep101 protein
   3809..3903    -  terminator     lambda t0 terminator: transcription terminator from phage lambda
   3933..4793    -  CDS            AmpR: β-lactamase; bla; confers resistance to ampicillin, carbenicillin, and related antibiotics
   4794..4898    -  promoter       AmpR promoter: bla
