[The description below was written by a language model from this plasmid's Addgene catalogue record and pLannotate feature annotations shown in this document.]
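Description:
pBbS2a-RFP is a bacterial expression plasmid from the BglBrick (pBb) synthetic biology vector series, a modular platform in which replication origin, promoter system and resistance marker are combined in standardized ways. In this 4.9 kb member the three modules are the pSC101 origin, a Tet-regulated promoter and ampicillin resistance. The annotated pSC101 ori works together with the plasmid-encoded Rep101 (RepA) protein, which it requires for replication, and gives the low copy number stated in the record. Selection in E. coli relies on the β-lactamase gene (AmpR), driven by its own bla promoter and followed by a lambda t0 terminator that insulates it from neighbouring elements.

The payload is a 678 bp synthetic RFP coding sequence, annotated as mRFP1, a monomeric derivative of DsRed. It lies downstream of the overlapping tetR/tetA promoter region, from which the Tn10 tetracycline repressor gene tetR is transcribed divergently on the opposite strand. TetR binds the tet operators and holds RFP transcription off; adding a tetracycline-class inducer releases the repressor and allows expression, so the plasmid carries its own self-contained regulatory circuit. Transcription of the reporter is stopped by a tandem rrnB T1 and T7Te terminator pair.

The RFP insert serves as a fluorescent readout for characterizing how this particular origin–promoter–marker combination behaves. It presumably also acts as a placeholder that can be exchanged by restriction cloning for a gene of interest. The construct therefore suits inducible, low-copy gene expression in E. coli, such as tuning expression levels in engineered pathways.
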