Addgene plasmid #35328: pBbS2a-RFP
Depositing lab: Jay Keasling. Depositing organization: University of California, Berkeley. Publication: BglBrick vectors and datasheets: A synthetic biology platform for gene expression. Lee TS, Krupa RA, Zhang F, Hajimorad M, Holtz WJ, Prasad N, Lee SK, Keasling JD. J Biol Eng. 2011 Sep 20;5:12. 10.1186/1754-1611-5-12 PubMed 21933410.
Backbone
  Vector backbone: pBb
  Backbone size w/o insert (bp): 4245
  Vector type: Bacterial Expression, Synthetic Biology
Growth in bacteria
  Bacterial resistance: Ampicillin, 100 μg/mL
  Growth temperature: 37°C
  Growth strain: DH5alpha
  Copy number: Low Copy
Gene/Insert
  Gene/Insert name: RFP (alt name: JBEI Part ID: JPUB_000094)
  Species: Synthetic
  Insert size (bp): 678
  Promoter: Tet
  Cloning method: Restriction Enzyme
  Sequencing primers: 5′ jkRFP-R (gctttggaaccgtactggaa); 3′ jkRFP-F (tggtcactacgacgctgaag)
Terms and licenses: Academic/Nonprofit Terms; Industry Terms: Not Available to Industry
Depositor comments: JBEI Part ID: JPUB_000094; Origin: SC101
How to cite: pBbS2a-RFP was a gift from Jay Keasling (Addgene plasmid # 35328 ; http://n2t.net/addgene:35328 ; RRID:Addgene_35328)
