>Addgene plasmid #35328 | pBbS2a-RFP | addgene partial sequence | sequence record 43659 | jkRFP-F 5'-tggtcactacgacgctgaag-3'
GCTGCCGGGTGCTTACAAAACCGACATCAAACTGGACATCACCTCCCACAACGAAGACTACACCATCGTT
GAACAGTACGAACGTGCTGAAGGTCGTCACTCCACCGGTGCTTAAGGATCCAAACTCGAGTAAGGATCTC
CAGGCATCAAATAAAACGAAAGGCTCAGTCGAAAGACTGGGCCTTTCGTTTTATCTGTTGTTTGTCGGTG
AACGCTCTCTACTAGAGTCACACTGGCTCACCTTCGGGTGGGCCTTTCTGCGTTTATACCTAGGGTACGG
GTTTTGCTGCCCGCAAACGGGCTGTTCTGGTGTTGCTAGTTTGTTATCAGAATCGCAGATCCGGCTTCAG
CCGGTTTGCCGGCTGAAAGCGCTATTTCTTCCAGAATTGCCATGATTTTTTCCCCACGGGAGGCGTCACT
GGCTCCCGTGTTGTCGGCAGCTTTGATTCGATAAGCAGCATCGCCTGTTTCAGGCTGTCTATGTGTGACT
GTTGAGCTGTAACAAGTTGTCTCAGGTGTTCAATTTCATGTTCTAGTTGCTTTGTTTTACTGGTTTCACC
TGTTCTATTAGGTGTTACATGCTGTTCATCTGTTACATTGTCGATCTGTTCATGGTGAACAGCTTTGAAT
GCACCAAAAACTCGTAAAAGCTCTGATGTATCTATCTTTTTTACACCGTTTTCATCTGTGCATATGGACA
GTTTTCCCTTTGATATGTAACGGTGAACAGTTGTTCTACTTTTGTTTGTTAGTCTTGATGCTTCACTGAT
AGATACAAGAGCCATAAGAACCTCAGATCCTTCCGTAT
