>Addgene plasmid #35328 | pBbS2a-RFP | addgene partial sequence | sequence record 43660 | jkRFP-R 5'-gctttggaaccgtactggaa-3'
CGGCAGCGGACCACCTTTGGTAACTTTCAGTTTAGCGGTCTGGGTACCTTCGTACGGACGACCTTCACCT
TCACCTTCGATTTCGAACTCGTGACCGTTAACGGAACCTTCCATACGAACTTTGAAACGCATGAACTCTT
TGATAACGTCTTCGCTACTCGCCATATGTATATCTCCTTCTTAAAAGATCTTTTGAATTCTTTTCTCTAT
CACTGATAGGGAGTGGTAAAATAACTCTATCAACGATAGAGTGTCAACAAAAATTAGGAATTAATGATGT
CTAGATTAGATAAAAGTAAAGTGATTAACAGCGCATTAGAGCTGCTTAATGAGGTCGGAATCGAAGGTTT
AACAACCCGTAAACTCGCCCAGAAGCTAGGTGTAGAGCAGCCTACATTGTATTGGCATGTAAAAAATAAG
CGGGCTTTGCTCGACGCCTTAGCCATTGAGATGTTAGATAGGCACCATACTCACTTTTGCCCTTTAGAAG
GGGAAAGCTGGCAAGATTTTTTACGTAATAACGCTAAAAGTTTTAGATGTGCTTTACTAAGTCATCGCGA
TGGAGCAAAAGTACATTTAGGTACACGGCCTACAGAAAAACAGTATGAAACTCTCGAAAATCAATTAGCC
TTTTTATGCCAACAAGGTTTTTCACTAGAGAATGCATTATATGCACTCAGCGCTGTGGGGCATTTTACTT
TAGGTTGCGTATTGGAAGATCAAGAGCATCAAGTCGCTAAAGAAGAAAGGGAAACACCTACTACTGATAG
TATGCCGCCATTATTACGACAAGCTATCGAATTATTTGATCA
